>Addgene plasmid #113111 | pBAD-GINKO1 | addgene full sequence | sequence record 216972 | Addgene NGS Result
CATGGGGGGTTCTCATCATCATCATCATCATGGTATGGCTAGCATGACTGGTGGACAGCAAATGGGTCGG
GATCTGTACGACGATGACGATAAGGATCCGAGCTCGAGCATGGTGAGCAAGGGCGAGGAGCTGTTCACCG
GGGTGGTGCCCATCCTGGTCGAGCTGGACGGCGACGTAAACGGCCACAAGTTCAGCGTGTCCGGCGAGGG
TGAGGGCGATGCCACCTACGGCAAGCTGACCCTGAAGTTCATCTGCACCACCGGCAAGCTGCCCGTGCCC
TGGCCCACCCTCGTGACCACCCTGACCTACGGCGTGCAGTGCTTCAGCCGCTACCCCGACCACATGAAGC
AGCACGACTTCTTCAAGTCCGCCATGCCCGAAGGCTACATCCAGGAGCGCACCATCTTCTTCAAGGACGA
CGGCAACTACAAGACCCGCGCCGAGGTGAAGTTCGAGGGCGACACCCTGGTGAACCGCATCGAGCTGAAG
GGCATCGACTTCAAGGAGGACGGCAACATCCTGGGGCACAAGCTGGAGTACAACCTGCCGGACGGCCTGT
TCAACTTCGTGAAGGACGCCGGCGAGAAGCTGTGGGATGCCGTGACAGGCCAGCACGACAAGGACGACCA
GGCCAAGAAGGTGCAGGAACACCTGAACAAGACCGGCATCCCCGACGCCGACAAAGTGAACATCCAGATC
GCCGACGGCAAGGCCACAGTGACAGGCGACGGACTGAGCCAGGAAGCCAAAGAAAAGATCCTGGTGGCCG
TGGGCAACATCAGCGGAATCGCCAGCGTGGACGATCAAGTGAAAACCGCCACCCCTGCCACCGCCAGCCA
GTTCTACACAGTGAAGTCCGGCGACACCCTGAGCGCCATCAGCAAACAGGTGTACGGCAACGCCAACCTG
TACAACAAGATTTTCGAGGCCAACAAGCCCATGCTGAAGTCCCCCGACAAAATCTACCCCGGCCAGGTGC
TGAGAATCCCCGAGGAGCTGGAGAACGTCTATATCAAGGCCGACAAGCAGAAGAACGGCATCAAGGCGAA
CTTCAAGATCCGCCACAACATCGAGGACGGCGGCGTGCAGCTCGCCTACCACTACCAGCAGAACACCCCC
ATCGGCGACGGCCCCGTGCTGCTGCCCGACAACCACTACCTGAGCGTGCAGTCCAAACTTTCGAAAGACC
CCAACGAGAAGCGCGATCACATGGTCCTGCTGGAGTTCGTGACCGCCGCCGGGATCACTCTCGGCATGGA
CGAGCTGTACAAGTAAAAGCTTGGCTGTTTTGGCGGATGAGAGAAGATTTTCAGCCTGATACAGATTAAA
TCAGAACGCAGAAGCGGTCTGATAAAACAGAATTTGCCTGGCGGCAGTAGCGCGGTGGTCCCACCTGACC
CCATGCCGAACTCAGAAGTGAAACGCCGTAGCGCCGATGGTAGTGTGGGGTCTCCCCATGCGAGAGTAGG
GAACTGCCAGGCATCAAATAAAACGAAAGGCTCAGTCGAAAGACTGGGCCTTTCGTTTTATCTGTTGTTT
GTCGGTGAACGCTCTCCTGAGTAGGACAAATCCGCCGGGAGCGGATTTGAACGTTGCGAAGCAACGGCCC
GGAGGGTGGCGGGCAGGACGCCCGCCATAAACTGCCAGGCATCAAATTAAGCAGAAGGCCATCCTGACGG
ATGGCCTTTTTGCGTTTCTACAAACTCTTTTGTTTATTTTTCTAAATACATTCAAATATGTATCCGCTCA
TGAGACAATAACCCTGATAAATGCTTCAATAATATTGAAAAAGGAAGAGTATGAGTATTCAACATTTCCG
TGTCGCCCTTATTCCCTTTTTTGCGGCATTTTGCCTTCCTGTTTTTGCTCACCCAGAAACGCTGGTGAAA
GTAAAAGATGCTGAAGATCAGTTGGGTGCACGAGTGGGTTACATCGAACTGGATCTCAACAGCGGTAAGA
TCCTTGAGAGTTTTCGCCCCGAAGAACGTTTTCCAATGATGAGCACTTTTAAAGTTCTGCTATGTGGCGC
GGTATTATCCCGTGTTGACGCCGGGCAAGAGCAACTCGGTCGCCGCATACACTATTCTCAGAATGACTTG
GTTGAGTACTCACCAGTCACAGAAAAGCATCTTACGGATGGCATGACAGTAAGAGAATTATGCAGTGCTG
CCATAACCATGAGTGATAACACTGCGGCCAACTTACTTCTGACAACGATCGGAGGACCGAAGGAGCTAAC
CGCTTTTTTGCACAACATGGGGGATCATGTAACTCGCCTTGATCGTTGGGAACCGGAGCTGAATGAAGCC
ATACCAAACGACGAGCGTGACACCACGATGCCTGTAGCAATGGCAACAACGTTGCGCAAACTATTAACTG
GCGAACTACTTACTCTAGCTTCCCGGCAACAATTAATAGACTGGATGGAGGCGGATAAAGTTGCAGGACC
ACTTCTGCGCTCGGCCCTTCCGGCTGGCTGGTTTATTGCTGATAAATCTGGAGCCGGTGAGCGTGGGTCT
CGCGGTATCATTGCAGCACTGGGGCCAGATGGTAAGCCCTCCCGTATCGTAGTTATCTACACGACGGGGA
GTCAGGCAACTATGGATGAACGAAATAGACAGATCGCTGAGATAGGTGCCTCACTGATTAAGCATTGGTA
ACTGTCAGACCAAGTTTACTCATATATACTTTAGATTGATTTAAAACTTCATTTTTAATTTAAAAGGATC
TAGGTGAAGATCCTTTTTGATAATCTCATGACCAAAATCCCTTAACGTGAGTTTTCGTTCCACTGAGCGT
CAGACCCCGTAGAAAAGATCAAAGGATCTTCTTGAGATCCTTTTTTTCTGCGCGTAATCTGCTGCTTGCA
AACAAAACAACCACCGCTACCAGCGGTGGTTTGTTTGCCGGATCAAGAGCTACCAACTCTTTTTCCGAAG
GTAACTGGCTTCAGCAGAGCGCAGATACCAAATACTGTCCTTCTAGTGTAGCCGTAGTTAGGCCACCACT
TCAAGAACTCTGTAGCACCGCCTACATACCTCGCTCTGCTAATCCTGTTACCAGTGGCTGCTGCCAGTGG
CGATAAGTCGTGTCTTACCGGGTTGGACTCAAGACGATAGTTACCGGATAAGGCGCAGCGGTCGGGCTGA
ACGGGGGGTTCGTGCACACAGCCCAGCTTGGAGCGAACGACCTACACCGAACTGAGATACCTACAGCGTG
AGCTATGAGAAAGCGCCACGCTTCCCGAAGGGAGAAAGGCGGACAGGTATCCGGTAAGCGGCAGGGTCGG
AACAGGAGAGCGCACGAGGGAGCTTCCAGGGGGAAACGCCTGGTATCTTTATAGTCCTGTCGGGTTTCGC
CACCTCTGACTTGAGCGTCGATTTTTGTGATGCTCGTCAGGGGGGCGGAGCCTATGGAAAAACGCCAGCA
ACGCGGCCTTTTTACGGTTCCTGGCCTTTTGCTGGCCTTTTGCTCACATGTTCTTTCCTGCGTTATCCCC
TGATTCTGTGGATAACCGTATTACCGCCTTTGAGTGAGCTGATACCGCTCGCCGCAGCCGAACGACCGAG
CGCAGCGAGTCAGTGAGCGAGGAAGCGGAAGAGCGCCTGATGCGGTATTTTCTCCTTACGCATCTGTGCG
GTATTTCACACCGCATATGGTGCACTCTCAGTACAATCTGCTCTGATGCCGCATAGTTAAGCCAGTATAC
ACTCCGCTATCGCTACGTGACTGGGTCATGGCTGCGCCCCGACACCCGCCAACACCCGCTGACGCGCCCT
GACGGGCTTGTCTGCTCCCGGCATCCGCTTACAGACAAGCTGTGACCGTCTCCGGGAGCTGCATGTGTCA
GAGGTTTTCACCGTCATCACCGAAACGCGCGAGGCAGCAGATCAATTCGCGCGCGAAGGCGAAGCGGCAT
GCATAATGTGCCTGTCAAATGGACGAAGCAGGGATTCTGCAAACCCTATGCTACTCCGTCAAGCCGTCAA
TTGTCTGATTCGTTACCAATTATGACAACTTGACGGCTACATCATTCACTTTTTCTTCACAACCGGCACG
GAACTCGCTCGGGCTGGCCCCGGTGCATTTTTTAAATACCCGCGAGAAATAGAGTTGATCGTCAAAACCA
ACATTGCGACCGACGGTGGCGATAGGCATCCGGGTGGTGCTCAAAAGCAGCTTCGCCTGGCTGATACGTT
GGTCCTCGCGCCAGCTTAAGACGCTAATCCCTAACTGCTGGCGGAAAAGATGTGACAGACGCGACGGCGA
CAAGCAAACATGCTGTGCGACGCTGGCGATATCAAAATTGCTGTCTGCCAGGTGATCGCTGATGTACTGA
CAAGCCTCGCGTACCCGATTATCCATCGGTGGATGGAGCGACTCGTTAATCGCTTCCATGCGCCGCAGTA
ACAATTGCTCAAGCAGATTTATCGCCAGCAGCTCCGAATAGCGCCCTTCCCCTTGCCCGGCGTTAATGAT
TTGCCCAAACAGGTCGCTGAAATGCGGCTGGTGCGCTTCATCCGGGCGAAAGAACCCCGTATTGGCAAAT
ATTGACGGCCAGTTAAGCCATTCATGCCAGTAGGCGCGCGGACGAAAGTAAACCCACTGGTGATACCATT
CGCGAGCCTCCGGATGACGACCGTAGTGATGAATCTCTCCTGGCGGGAACAGCAAAATATCACCCGGTCG
GCAAACAAATTCTCGTCCCTGATTTTTCACCACCCCCTGACCGCGAATGGTGAGATTGAGAATATAACCT
TTCATTCCCAGCGGTCGGTCGATAAAAAAATCGAGATAACCGTTGGCCTCAATCGGCGTTAAACCCGCCA
CCAGATGGGCATTAAACGAGTATCCCGGCAGCAGGGGATCATTTTGCGCTTCAGCCATACTTTTCATACT
CCCGCCATTCAGAGAAGAAACCAATTGTCCATATTGCATCAGACATTGCCGTCACTGCGTCTTTTACTGG
CTCTTCTCGCTAACCAAACCGGTAACCCCGCTTATTAAAAGCATTCTGTAACAAAGCGGGACCAAAGCCA
TGACAAAAACGCGTAACAAAAGTGTCTATAATCACGGCAGAAAAGTCCACATTGATTATTTGCACGGCGT
CACACTTTGCTATGCCATAGCATTTTTATCCATAAGATTAGCGGATCCTACCTGACGCTTTTTATCGCAA
CTCTCTACTGTTTCTCCATACCCGTTTTTTGGGCTAACAGGAGGAATTAAC
Features (pLannotate 1.2.2; 16 found; start..end, strand, type, name):
     14..34      +  CDS            capTEV™ (fragment): composite tag for in vivo biotinylation, TEV protease cleavage, and 6xHis tagging
     35..67      +  CDS            T7 tag (gene 10 leader): leader peptide from bacteriophage T7 gene 10 promotes efficient translation in E. coli
     71..94      +  CDS            Xpress™ tag: Xpress™ epitope tag, including an enterokinase recognition and cleavage site
    110..544     +  CDS            EGFP (fragment): the original enhanced GFP (Yang et al., 1996) mammalian codon-optimized
    554..997     +  CDS            kbp: KBP_ECOLI - Also known as ygaU, yzzM. Experimental evidence at protein level: Swiss-Prot protein existence level 1. Highly specific potassium binding protein that is required for normal growth in the presence of high levels of external K(+). May act as a sensor of cytoplasmic K(+) concentration. Binds a single K(+) ion, which induces a large conformational change. Can also bind the larger alkali metal ions Rb(+) and Cs(+), and NH(4)(+) (PubMed:27112601). May be involved in the regulation of peptidoglycan cross-linking (PubMed:25422305). From Escherichia coli (strain K12).
   1022..1273    +  CDS            VC155: C-terminal fragment of mVenus for use in bimolecular fluorescence complementation (BiFC) (Kodama and Hu, 2010)
   1366..1481    +  ncRNA          5S rRNA: Accession: RF00001 - 5S ribosomal RNA
   1485..1571    +  terminator     rrnB T1 terminator: Escherichia coli rrnB; transcription terminator T1 from the E. coli rrnB gene
   1663..1690    +  terminator     rrnB T2 terminator: transcription terminator T2 from the E. coli rrnB gene
   1709..1800    +  promoter       AmpR promoter: bla
   1801..2661    +  CDS            AmpR: β-lactamase; bla; confers resistance to ampicillin, carbenicillin, and related antibiotics
   2832..3420    +  rep_origin     ori: high-copy-number ColE1/pMB1/pBR322/pUC origin of replication
   3606..3746    -  misc_feature   bom: basis of mobility region from pBR322
   3848..3888    -  CDS            rop (fragment): Rop protein, which maintains plasmids at low copy number; rop
   4010..4888    -  CDS            araC: L-arabinose regulatory protein; araC
   4915..5199    +  promoter       araBAD promoter: araBAD; promoter of the L-arabinose operon of E. coli; the araC regulatory gene is transcribed in the opposite direction (Guzman et al., 1995)
