[The description below was written by a language model from this plasmid's Addgene catalogue record and pLannotate feature annotations shown in this document.]
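Description:
pBAD-GINKO1 is a 5,231 nt bacterial expression plasmid built on the pBAD backbone for arabinose-inducible production of GINKO1, a synthetic, genetically encoded green fluorescent indicator for potassium ions. It replicates in E. coli from a ColE1/pMB1-type origin and is recorded as high copy. Only a short fragment of rop is annotated, alongside the pBR322 bom region. Selection is by ampicillin through the β-lactamase gene driven by its own promoter.

Expression is controlled by the araBAD promoter together with the divergently transcribed araC regulator carried on the same plasmid, so transcription of the insert is held low without L-arabinose and switched on when it is added. The open reading frame begins with backbone-encoded N-terminal elements: a 6xHis tag (which the automated annotation labels as a fragment of a composite tag), the T7 gene 10 leader that promotes efficient translation, and the Xpress epitope with its enterokinase cleavage site. The indicator itself follows. The feature table shows an EGFP-derived fragment, then the E. coli potassium binding protein Kbp, then a C-terminal GFP-family fragment that the annotation tool matched to a Venus piece. This arrangement indicates that Kbp is inserted within the fluorescent protein, so the large conformational change Kbp undergoes on binding a single K+ ion can be relayed to the chromophore environment and read out as a change in green fluorescence. The rrnB T1 and T2 terminators downstream end transcription.

The construct was assembled by Gibson cloning. It suits production and His-tag purification of the sensor protein for in vitro characterisation, as well as bacterial expression of the indicator more generally.
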