Addgene plasmid #113111: pBAD-GINKO1
Purpose: Bacterial expression of genetically encoded green fluorescent potassium ion indicator GINKO1
Depositing lab: Robert Campbell. Depositing organization: University of Alberta. Publication: Genetically encoded fluorescent indicators for imaging intracellular potassium ion concentration. Shen Y, Wu SY, Rancic V, Aggarwal A, Qian Y, Miyashita SI, Ballanyi K, Campbell RE, Dong M. Commun Biol. 2019 Jan 14;2:18. doi: 10.1038/s42003-018-0269-2. eCollection 2019. PubMed 30652129.
Backbone
  Vector backbone: pBAD
  Vector type: Bacterial Expression
Growth in bacteria
  Bacterial resistance: Ampicillin, 100 μg/mL
  Growth temperature: 37°C
  Growth strain: DH5alpha
  Copy number: High Copy
Gene/Insert
  Gene/Insert name: GINKO1
  Species: Synthetic
  Promoter: araBAD
  Tag / fusion protein: 6-His Tag (N terminal on backbone); T7 tag (gene 10 leader) (N terminal on backbone); Xpress™ tag (N terminal on backbone)
  Cloning method: Gibson Cloning
  Sequencing primers: 5′ ATGCCATAGCATTTTTATCC; 3′ GATTTAATCTGTATCAGG
Terms and licenses: Academic/Nonprofit Terms; Industry Terms: Not Available to Industry
How to cite: pBAD-GINKO1 was a gift from Robert Campbell (Addgene plasmid # 113111 ; http://n2t.net/addgene:113111 ; RRID:Addgene_113111)
