>Addgene plasmid #113111 | pBAD-GINKO1 | depositor partial sequence | sequence record 213382 | GINKO1
ATGGTGAGCAAGGGCGAGGAGCTGTTCACCGGGGTGGTGCCCATCCTGGTCGAGCTGGACGGCGACGTAA
ACGGCCACAAGTTCAGCGTGTCCGGCGAGGGTGAGGGCGATGCCACCTACGGCAAGCTGACCCTGAAGTT
CATCTGCACCACCGGCAAGCTGCCCGTGCCCTGGCCCACCCTCGTGACCACCCTGACCTACGGCGTGCAG
TGCTTCAGCCGCTACCCCGACCACATGAAGCAGCACGACTTCTTCAAGTCCGCCATGCCCGAAGGCTACA
TCCAGGAGCGCACCATCTTCTTCAAGGACGACGGCAACTACAAGACCCGCGCCGAGGTGAAGTTCGAGGG
CGACACCCTGGTGAACCGCATCGAGCTGAAGGGCATCGACTTCAAGGAGGACGGCAACATCCTGGGGCAC
AAGCTGGAGTACAACCTGCCGGACGGCCTGTTCAACTTCGTGAAGGACGCCGGCGAGAAGCTGTGGGATG
CCGTGACAGGCCAGCACGACAAGGACGACCAGGCCAAGAAGGTGCAGGAACACCTGAACAAGACCGGCAT
CCCCGACGCCGACAAAGTGAACATCCAGATCGCCGACGGCAAGGCCACAGTGACAGGCGACGGACTGAGC
CAGGAAGCCAAAGAAAAGATCCTGGTGGCCGTGGGCAACATCAGCGGAATCGCCAGCGTGGACGATCAAG
TGAAAACCGCCACCCCTGCCACCGCCAGCCAGTTCTACACAGTGAAGTCCGGCGACACCCTGAGCGCCAT
CAGCAAACAGGTGTACGGCAACGCCAACCTGTACAACAAGATTTTCGAGGCCAACAAGCCCATGCTGAAG
TCCCCCGACAAAATCTACCCCGGCCAGGTGCTGAGAATCCCCGAGGAGCTGGAGAACGTCTATATCAAGG
CCGACAAGCAGAAGAACGGCATCAAGGCGAACTTCAAGATCCGCCACAACATCGAGGACGGCGGCGTGCA
GCTCGCCTACCACTACCAGCAGAACACCCCCATCGGCGACGGCCCCGTGCTGCTGCCCGACAACCACTAC
CTGAGCGTGCAGTCCAAACTTTCGAAAGACCCCAACGAGAAGCGCGATCACATGGTCCTGCTGGAGTTCG
TGACCGCCGCCGGGATCACTCTCGGCATGGACGAGCTGTACAAGTAA
